>Addgene plasmid #29409 | pDEST40-DJ1-C106A | addgene partial sequence | sequence record 34772 | 29409 with BGH-rev
CTCATGGTGATGGTGATGATGACCGGTACGCGTAGAATCGAGACCGAGGAGAGGGTTAGGGATAGGCTTA
CCTTCGAACCGCGGGCCCTCTAGATCAACCACTTTGTACAAGAAAGCTGGGTCGAATTCGCCCTTCTTGT
CTTTAAGAACAAGTGGAGCCTTCACTTGAGCCGCCACCTCCTTGCCATTCAGGGCTTCAACAATTGCAAG
CGCAAACTCGAAGCTGGTCCCAGGCCCCCGGCTTGTAAGAATCAGGCCGTCTTTTTCCACACGATTCTCA
GAGTAGGTGTAATGACCTCCATTCATCATTTTGTCTTTAGCAAGAGGGTGTGTTGTAACTTTACTTCCAA
AACCTATTTCATGAGCCAACAGAGCAGTAGGACCTGCAGCGATGGCGGCTATCAGGCCCTTCCGGTTTTC
CTGCTCCTTCAGTATCTCCTTCACAGCAGCAGACTCAGATAAATTCTGTGCGCCCAGATTACCTCCTGGT
AGAACCACCACATCATATGGTCCCTCTTTTTTTGCATCTTCAAGGCTGGCATCAGGACAAATGACCACAT
CACGGCTACACTGTACTGGGTCTTTTCCAGCCAGGCCTGCAACGGTGACCTTAATCCCAGCTCGCCTCAT
GACATCTACAGGGATGACCGTCTCCATTTCCTCTGCTCCTTTAGCCAGGATGACCAGAGCTCTTTTGGAA
GCCATAAGGGCGAATTCGGAGCCTGCTTTTTTGTACAAACTTGTTGATAGCTTAACTAGCCAGCTTGGGT
CTCCCTATAGTGAGTCGTATTAATTTCGATAAGCCAGTAAGCAGTGGGTTCTCTAGTTAGCCAGAGAGCT
CTGCTTATATAGACCTCCCACCGTACA
