[The description below was written by a language model from this plasmid's Addgene catalogue record.]
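Description:
pDEST40-DJ1-C106A is a mammalian expression plasmid built on the Invitrogen pcDNA-DEST40 Gateway destination backbone (7143 bp without insert). It is propagated in E. coli as a high-copy plasmid under ampicillin selection. The insert is human DJ1, the product of the PARK7 gene, introduced by Gateway recombination, so the coding sequence replaces the destination cassette and is expected to be flanked by recombination-derived att sites. The open reading frame is fused at its C terminus to a V5 epitope followed by a 6xHis tag. These allow detection with anti-V5 or anti-His antibodies and purification or pull-down by metal-affinity methods.

The record does not list a promoter or a mammalian selection marker, and no feature table is provided. The recorded sequencing primers, T7 upstream and BGH-reverse downstream, indicate that a T7 promoter site and a bovine growth hormone polyadenylation region flank the insert, as is usual for pcDNA-series vectors. The mutation field is likewise not filled in, but the plasmid name indicates a cysteine-to-alanine substitution at residue 106. This conserved cysteine in DJ-1 is generally known to be oxidation-sensitive and important for the protein's response to oxidative stress.

PARK7 is linked to inherited early-onset Parkinson's disease. A construct of this kind would therefore typically be transfected into mammalian cells to compare the tagged C106A mutant with wild-type DJ-1 in studies of localisation, redox modification or cytoprotective function. The record itself states no specific purpose.
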