Addgene plasmid #29409: pDEST40-DJ1-C106A
Depositing lab: Mark Cookson. Depositing organization: National Institute on Aging (NIA).
Backbone
  Vector backbone: pcDNA-DEST40
  Backbone manufacturer: Invitrogen
  Backbone size w/o insert (bp): 7143
  Vector type: Mammalian Expression ; Destination Vector
Growth in bacteria
  Bacterial resistance: Ampicillin, 100 μg/mL
  Growth temperature: 37°C
  Growth strain: DH5alpha
  Copy number: High Copy
Gene/Insert
  Gene/Insert name: DJ1
  Species: H. sapiens (human)
  GenBank ID: AF021819
  Entrez Gene: PARK7 (a.k.a. DJ-1, DJ1, GATD2, HEL-S-67p)
  Tag / fusion protein: V5 (C terminal on insert); 6XHis (C terminal on insert)
  Cloning method: Gateway Cloning
  Sequencing primers: 5′ T7; 3′ BGH-Rev
Terms and licenses: Academic/Nonprofit Terms; Industry Terms: Not Available to Industry
How to cite: pDEST40-DJ1-C106A was a gift from Mark Cookson (Addgene plasmid # 29409 ; http://n2t.net/addgene:29409 ; RRID:Addgene_29409)
